Addgene plasmid #61839: pT7 cyclin A1-164 venus cks1 (2196)
Purpose: expression of N terminal cyclin A and cks1
Depositing lab: Jonathon Pines. Depositing organization: Gurdon Institute. Publication: How cyclin A destruction escapes the spindle assembly checkpoint. Di Fiore B, Pines J. J Cell Biol. 2010 Aug 23;190(4):501-9. 10.1083/jcb.201001083 PubMed 20733051.
Backbone
  Vector backbone: pt7 venus cks1 (1843)
  Backbone manufacturer: Pines Lab
  Vector type: in vitro transcription
Growth in bacteria
  Bacterial resistance: Kanamycin, 50 μg/mL
  Growth temperature: 37°C
  Growth strain: DH5alpha
  Copy number: Unknown
Gene/Insert
  Gene/Insert name: cyclin A (alt name: csk1)
  Species: H. sapiens (human)
  Mutation: L2V
  Entrez Gene: CCNA2 (a.k.a. CCN1, CCNA)
  Promoter: T7
  Tag / fusion protein: Venus (C terminal on insert)
  Cloning method: Restriction Enzyme; 5′ cloning site EcoRI (not destroyed); 3′ cloning site BamHI (not destroyed)
  Sequencing primers: 5′ T7
Terms and licenses: Academic/Nonprofit Terms; Industry Terms: Not Available to Industry
How to cite: pT7 cyclin A1-164 venus cks1 (2196) was a gift from Jonathon Pines (Addgene plasmid # 61839 ; http://n2t.net/addgene:61839 ; RRID:Addgene_61839)
