[The description below was written by a language model from this plasmid's Addgene catalogue record.]
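Description:
pT7 cyclin A1-164 venus cks1 is an in vitro transcription plasmid built on a laboratory-made backbone (pT7 venus cks1) that already carried the Venus and Cks1 coding sequences. It is propagated in E. coli under kanamycin selection. The record does not state the origin of replication or copy number, and no feature table is available to confirm the layout of individual elements.

The insert is the N-terminal portion of human cyclin A (CCNA2), which the name indicates spans residues 1–164, cloned between EcoRI and BamHI sites that both remain intact. It carries an L2V substitution. Venus, a yellow fluorescent protein variant, is recorded as a C-terminal tag on the insert, and the construct name and backbone imply that Cks1 follows Venus, giving a cyclin A(1–164)–Venus–Cks1 arrangement. The record does not explicitly say that all three parts form one continuous reading frame, although the stated purpose, expression of N-terminal cyclin A and Cks1, fits that reading. Expression is driven by a T7 promoter, so T7 RNA polymerase can produce RNA for cell-free translation or similar uses.

The plasmid is associated with work on how cyclin A destruction escapes the spindle assembly checkpoint. In that context, joining the cyclin A N-terminal region to the small Cdk-binding subunit Cks1 would plausibly serve to test what each part contributes to cyclin A degradation, with Venus as a fluorescent readout. The specific experimental use is not spelled out in the record.
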