>Addgene plasmid #61839 | pT7 cyclin A1-164 venus cks1 (2196) | addgene partial sequence | sequence record 103824 | EGFP-N 5'-CGTCGCCGTCCAGCTCGACCAG-3'
AGCTCCTCGCCCTTGCTCACCATGGTGGCGACCGGTGGATCCCGTTCTAATACAATTGACATGTCCATAG
TATGTGGTGACTCAAAACTACCATCCATTGGATAATCAAGAGGGACCAATGGTTTTCTGGGTCCAGGTAA
ACTAATGGCTGAATTAAAAGCCAGGGCATCTTCACGCTCTATTTTTTGAGATTCAGCTGGCTTCTTCTGA
GCTTCTTTTTCTGCTTCATCCACATGAATGGTGAACGCAGGCTGTTTACTGTTTGCTTTCCAAGGAGGAA
CGGTGACATGCTCATCATTTACAGGAAGATCCTTAAGGGGTGCAACCCGTCTCGTCTTCGGCCTCTGCTG
CTGCGCTAGACCCCGCGGGTTCCCGGACTTCAGTACCGCCAGCGCGGCCCGGGTCCGCGGTTGTTGGACG
GGCGCTGCCTTTTCCGGGTTGATATTCTCCTGGTCCTCTTGGAGCGCCGTCTGCTGCAATGCTAGCAGCG
CCGAGCCCGCCTCGCGGGTCGCAGGCCCCGGCGCAGAGTTGCCCACCATGAATTCGAAGCTTGAGCTCGA
GATCTGAGTCCGGTAGCGCTAGCAAGCTTGGGTCTCCCTATAGTGAGTCGTATTAATTTCGATAAGCCAG
TAAGCAGTGGGTTCTCTAGTTAGCCAGAGAGCTCTGCTTATATAGACCTCCCACCGTACACGCCTACCGC
CCATTTGCGTCAATGGGGCGGAGTTGTTACGACATTTTGGAAAGTCCCGTTGATTTTGGTGCCAAAACAA
ACTCCCATTGACGTCAATGGGGTGGAGACTTGGAAATCCCCGTGAGTCAAACCGCTATCCACGCCCATTG
ATGTACTGCCAAAACCGCATCACCATGGTAATAGCGATGACTAATACGTAGATGTACTGCCAAGTAGGAA
AGTCCCATAAGGTCATGTACTGGGCATAATGCCAGGCGGGCCATTTACCGTCATTGACGTCAATAGGGGG
CGTACTTGGCATATGATACACTTGATGTACTGCCAAGTGGGCAGTTTACCGTAAATACTCCACCCATTGA
CGTCAATGGAAAGTCCCTATTGGCGTTACTATGGGAACATACGTCATTATTGACGTCAATGG
