>Addgene plasmid #61839 | pT7 cyclin A1-164 venus cks1 (2196) | addgene partial sequence | sequence record 103825 | T7 5'-TAATACGACTCACTATAGGG-3'
CGCTACCGGACTCAGATCTCGAGCTCAAGCTTCGAATTCATGGTGGGCAACTCTGCGCCGGGGCCTGCGA
CCCGCGAGGCGGGCTCGGCGCTGCTAGCATTGCAGCAGACGGCGCTCCAAGAGGACCAGGAGAATATCAA
CCCGGAAAAGGCAGCGCCCGTCCAACAACCGCGGACCCGGGCCGCGCTGGCGGTACTGAAGTCCGGGAAC
CCGCGGGGTCTAGCGCAGCAGCAGAGGCCGAAGACGAGACGGGTTGCACCCCTTAAGGATCTTCCTGTAA
ATGATGAGCATGTCACCGTTCCTCCTTGGAAAGCAAACAGTAAACAGCCTGCGTTCACCATTCATGTGGA
TGAAGCAGAAAAAGAAGCTCAGAAGAAGCCAGCTGAATCTCAAAAAATAGAGCGTGAAGATGCCCTGGCT
TTTAATTCAGCCATTAGTTTACCTGGACCCAGAAAACCATTGGTCCCTCTTGATTATCCAATGGATGGTA
GTTTTGAGTCACCACATACTATGGACATGTCAATTGTATTAGAACGGGATCCACCGGTCGCCACCATGGT
GAGCAAGGGCGAGGAGCTGTTCACCGGGGTGGTGCCCATCCTGGTCGAGCTGGACGGCGACGTAAACGGC
CACAAGTTCAGCGTGTCCGGCGAGGGCGAGGGCGATGCCACCTACGGCAAGCTGACCCTGAAGCTGATCT
GCACCACCGGCAAGCTGCCCGTGCCCTGGCCCACCCTCGTGACCACCCTGGGCTACGGCCTGCAGTGCTT
CGCCCGCTACCCCGACCACATGAAGCAGCACGACTTCTTCAAGTCCGCCATGCCCGAAGGCTACGTCCAG
GAGCGCACCATCTTCTTCAAGGACGACGGCAACTACAAGACCCGCGCCGAGGTGAAGTTCGAGGGCGACA
CCCTGGTGAACCGCATCGAGCTGAAGGGCATCGACTTCAAGGAGGACGGCAACATCCTGGGGCACAAGCT
GGAGTACAACTACAACAGCCACAACGTCTATATCACCGCCGACAAGCAGAAGAACGGCATCAAGGCCAAC
TTTC
